>Addgene plasmid #240399 | pCDFDuet-NHis6NocM-emptyMCS2 | addgene full sequence | sequence record 478138 | Addgene NGS Result
GGCAGCACGCAACTTTTTGAAGACAACAAAGCAAGTGAACAGAGCGAGCAATTTACACAACTAAAAATTA
GCGAGTGGATTGTTGACTATATGTCAGATTTACTAGAAATTGAACCCGATGAAGTAGATGTAGAAACTAC
TTTCGCGCGTTATGGTTTAGATTCATCAGCCGCAGTGATTTTAACGGGAGATTTAGGAAATTGGTTAGGA
AAAGAGATAGAACCAACAGTCATGTATGATTACCCAACAATCTCCAAGTTAGCAGAATATGTGGCTGAGG
AAAACTAATAACTGCAGGTCGACAAGCTTGCGGCCGCATAATGCTTAAGTCGAACAGAAAGTAATCGTAT
TGTACACGGCCGCATAATCGAAATTAATACGACTCACTATAGGGGAATTGTGAGCGGATAACAATTCCCC
ATCTTAGTATATTAGTTAAGTATAAGAAGGAGATATACATATGGCAGATCTCAATTGGATATCGGCCGGC
CACGCGATCGCTGACGTCGGTACCCTCGAGTCTGGTAAAGAAACCGCTGCTGCGAAATTTGAACGCCAGC
ACATGGACTCGTCTACTAGCGCAGCTTAATTAACCTAGGCTGCTGCCACCGCTGAGCAATAACTAGCATA
ACCCCTTGGGGCCTCTAAACGGGTCTTGAGGGGTTTTTTGCTGAAACCTCAGGCATTTGAGAAGCACACG
GTCACACTGCTTCCGGTAGTCAATAAACCGGTAAACCAGCAATAGACATAAGCGGCTATTTAACGACCCT
GCCCTGAACCGACGACCGGGTCATCGTGGCCGGATCTTGCGGCCCCTCGGCTTGAACGAATTGTTAGACA
TTATTTGCCGACTACCTTGGTGATCTCGCCTTTCACGTAGTGGACAAATTCTTCCAACTGATCTGCGCGC
GAGGCCAAGCGATCTTCTTCTTGTCCAAGATAAGCCTGTCTAGCTTCAAGTATGACGGGCTGATACTGGG
CCGGCAGGCGCTCCATTGCCCAGTCGGCAGCGACATCCTTCGGCGCGATTTTGCCGGTTACTGCGCTGTA
CCAAATGCGGGACAACGTAAGCACTACATTTCGCTCATCGCCAGCCCAGTCGGGCGGCGAGTTCCATAGC
GTTAAGGTTTCATTTAGCGCCTCAAATAGATCCTGTTCAGGAACCGGATCAAAGAGTTCCTCCGCCGCTG
GACCTACCAAGGCAACGCTATGTTCTCTTGCTTTTGTCAGCAAGATAGCCAGATCAATGTCGATCGTGGC
TGGCTCGAAGATACCTGCAAGAATGTCATTGCGCTGCCATTCTCCAAATTGCAGTTCGCGCTTAGCTGGA
TAACGCCACGGAATGATGTCGTCGTGCACAACAATGGTGACTTCTACAGCGCGGAGAATCTCGCTCTCTC
CAGGGGAAGCCGAAGTTTCCAAAAGGTCGTTGATCAAAGCTCGCCGCGTTGTTTCATCAAGCCTTACGGT
CACCGTAACCAGCAAATCAATATCACTGTGTGGCTTCAGGCCGCCATCCACTGCGGAGCCGTACAAATGT
ACGGCCAGCAACGTCGGTTCGAGATGGCGCTCGATGACGCCAACTACCTCTGATAGTTGAGTCGATACTT
CGGCGATCACCGCTTCCCTCATACTCTTCCTTTTTCAATATTATTGAAGCATTTATCAGGGTTATTGTCT
CATGAGCGGATACATATTTGAATGTATTTAGAAAAATAAACAAATAGCTAGCTCACTCGGTCGCTACGCT
CCGGGCGTGAGACTGCGGCGGGCGCTGCGGACACATACAAAGTTACCCACAGATTCCGTGGATAAGCAGG
GGACTAACATGTGAGGCAAAACAGCAGGGCCGCGCCGGTGGCGTTTTTCCATAGGCTCCGCCCTCCTGCC
AGAGTTCACATAAACAGACGCTTTTCCGGTGCATCTGTGGGAGCCGTGAGGCTCAACCATGAATCTGACA
GTACGGGCGAAACCCGACAGGACTTAAAGATCCCCACCGTTTCCGGCGGGTCGCTCCCTCTTGCGCTCTC
CTGTTCCGACCCTGCCGTTTACCGGATACCTGTTCCGCCTTTCTCCCTTACGGGAAGTGTGGCGCTTTCT
CATAGCTCACACACTGGTATCTCGGCTCGGTGTAGGTCGTTCGCTCCAAGCTGGGCTGTAAGCAAGAACT
CCCCGTTCAGCCCGACTGCTGCGCCTTATCCGGTAACTGTTCACTTGAGTCCAACCCGGAAAAGCACGGT
AAAACGCCACTGGCAGCAGCCATTGGTAACTGGGAGTTCGCAGAGGATTTGTTTAGCTAAACACGCGGTT
GCTCTTGAAGTGTGCGCCAAAGTCCGGCTACACTGGAAGGACAGATTTGGTTGCTGTGCTCTGCGAAAGC
CAGTTACCACGGTTAAGCAGTTCCCCAACTGACTTAACCTTCGATCAAACCACCTCCCCAGGTGGTTTTT
TCGAAGGTTAAGTCAGTTGGGGAACTGCTTAACCTTCGATCAAACCACCTCCCCAGGTGGTTTTTTCGTT
TACAGGGCAAAAGATTACGCGCAGAAAAAAAGGATCTCAAGAAGATCCTTTGATCTTTTCTACTGAACCG
CTCTAGATTTCAGTGCAATTTATCTCTTCAAATGTAGCACCTGAAGTCAGCCCCATACGATATAAGTTGT
AATTCTCATGTTAGTCATGCCCCGCGCCCACCGGAAGGAGCTGACTGGGTTGAAGGCTCTCAAGGGCATC
GGTCGAGATCCCGGTGCCTAATGAGTGAGCTAACTTACATTAATTGCGTTGCGCTCACTGCCCGCTTTCC
AGTCGGGAAACCTGTCGTGCCAGCTGCATTAATGAATCGGCCAACGCGCGGGGAGAGGCGGTTTGCGTAT
TGGGCGCCAGGGTGGTTTTTCTTTTCACCAGTGAGACGGGCAACAGCTGATTGCCCTTCACCGCCTGGCC
CTGAGAGAGTTGCAGCAAGCGGTCCACGCTGGTTTGCCCCAGCAGGCGAAAATCCTGTTTGATGGTGGTT
AACGGCGGGATATAACATGAGCTGTCTTCGGTATCGTCGTATCCCACTACCGAGATGTCCGCACCAACGC
GCAGCCCGGACTCGGTAATGGCGCGCATTGCGCCCAGCGCCATCTGATCGTTGGCAACCAGCATCGCAGT
GGGAACGATGCCCTCATTCAGCATTTGCATGGTTTGTTGAAAACCGGACATGGCACTCCAGTCGCCTTCC
CGTTCCGCTATCGGCTGAATTTGATTGCGAGTGAGATATTTATGCCAGCCAGCCAGACGCAGACGCGCCG
AGACAGAACTTAATGGGCCCGCTAACAGCGCGATTTGCTGGTGACCCAATGCGACCAGATGCTCCACGCC
CAGTCGCGTACCGTCTTCATGGGAGAAAATAATACTGTTGATGGGTGTCTGGTCAGAGACATCAAGAAAT
AACGCCGGAACATTAGTGCAGGCAGCTTCCACAGCAATGGCATCCTGGTCATCCAGCGGATAGTTAATGA
TCAGCCCACTGACGCGTTGCGCGAGAAGATTGTGCACCGCCGCTTTACAGGCTTCGACGCCGCTTCGTTC
TACCATCGACACCACCACGCTGGCACCCAGTTGATCGGCGCGAGATTTAATCGCCGCGACAATTTGCGAC
GGCGCGTGCAGGGCCAGACTGGAGGTGGCAACGCCAATCAGCAACGACTGTTTGCCCGCCAGTTGTTGTG
CCACGCGGTTGGGAATGTAATTCAGCTCCGCCATCGCCGCTTCCACTTTTTCCCGCGTTTTCGCAGAAAC
GTGGCTGGCCTGGTTCACCACGCGGGAAACGGTCTGATAAGAGACACCGGCATACTCTGCGACATCGTAT
AACGTTACTGGTTTCACATTCACCACCCTGAATTGACTCTCTTCCGGGCGCTATCATGCCATACCGCGAA
AGGTTTTGCGCCATTCGATGGTGTCCGGGATCTCGACGCTCTCCCTTATGCGACTCCTGCATTAGGAAAT
TAATACGACTCACTATAGGGGAATTGTGAGCGGATAACAATTCCCCTGTAGAAATAATTTTGTTTAACTT
TAATAAGGAGATATACCATGGGCAGCAGCCATCACCATCATCACCAC
Features (pLannotate 1.2.2; 17 found; start..end, strand, type, name):
    375..393     +  promoter       T7 promoter: promoter for bacteriophage T7 RNA polymerase
    394..418     +  protein_bind   lac operator: The lac repressor binds to the lac operator to inhibit transcription in E. coli. This inhibition can be relieved by adding lactose or isopropyl-β-D-thiogalactopyranoside (IPTG). lac repressor encoded by lacI
    527..568     +  CDS            S-Tag (fragment): affinity and epitope tag derived from pancreatic ribonuclease A
    598..615     +  CDS            SET1 (fragment): solubility-enhancement tag derived from T7 phage gene 10B
    623..670     +  terminator     T7 terminator: transcription terminator for bacteriophage T7 RNA polymerase
    841..1632    -  CDS            SmR: aminoglycoside adenylyltransferase (Murphy, 1985); aadA; confers resistance to spectinomycin and streptomycin
   1633..1724    -  promoter       AmpR promoter: bla
   1772..2453    -  rep_origin     CloDF13 ori (fragment): Plasmids containing the CloDF13 (CDF) origin of replication can be propagated in E. coli cells that contain additional plasmids with compatible origins.
   2478..2575    -  rep_origin     CloDF13 ori (fragment): Plasmids containing the CloDF13 (CDF) origin of replication can be propagated in E. coli cells that contain additional plasmids with compatible origins.
   2672..2736    -  CDS            TcR (fragment): tetracycline efflux protein; tet; confers resistance to tetracycline
   2751..2772    -  protein_bind   CAP binding site: CAP binding activates transcription in the presence of cAMP. E. coli catabolite activator protein
   2785..3867    -  CDS            lacI: lac repressor; lacI; The lac repressor binds to the lac operator to inhibit transcription in E. coli. This inhibition can be relieved by adding lactose or isopropyl-β-D-thiogalactopyranoside (IPTG).
   3868..3945    -  promoter       lacI promoter: lacI
   3953..3988    -  CDS            TcR (fragment): tetracycline efflux protein; tet; confers resistance to tetracycline
   3991..4009    +  promoter       T7 promoter: promoter for bacteriophage T7 RNA polymerase
   4010..4034    +  protein_bind   lac operator: The lac repressor binds to the lac operator to inhibit transcription in E. coli. This inhibition can be relieved by adding lactose or isopropyl-β-D-thiogalactopyranoside (IPTG). lac repressor encoded by lacI
   4049..4071    +  RBS            RBS: efficient ribosome binding site from bacteriophage T7 gene 10 (Olins and Rangwala, 1989)
