[The description below was written by a language model from this plasmid's Addgene catalogue record and pLannotate feature annotations shown in this document.]
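Description:
pCDFDuet-NHis6NocM-emptyMCS2 is a bacterial expression plasmid built on the pCDFDuet backbone, a two-cassette T7 vector for protein production in E. coli. It replicates from the CloDF13 (CDF) origin, which is compatible with other common plasmid origins and so allows co-maintenance with additional expression vectors in the same cell. Selection relies on the aadA (SmR) aminoglycoside adenylyltransferase gene, which confers spectinomycin/streptomycin resistance. The plasmid also carries lacI under its own promoter. The encoded lac repressor binds the lac operators placed directly downstream of each T7 promoter, keeping expression off until it is induced with IPTG in a host that supplies T7 RNA polymerase.

The insert is nocM (also listed as nodcylB/clyB), a 279 bp gene from the cyanobacterium Nodularia sp. 06071 that encodes an acyl carrier protein. It was placed by Gibson cloning in the first cassette, downstream of a T7 promoter, lac operator and T7 gene 10 ribosome binding site. The native start methionine is omitted, so translation begins in the backbone-encoded N-terminal His6 tag. The automated annotation does not call the His tag or the nocM coding region, which presumably span the circular origin of the sequence record between this RBS and the second T7 promoter. The second cassette, with its own T7 promoter and lac operator, is left empty as the name indicates. It retains the S-tag remnant of the multiple cloning site and the T7 terminator. The short TcR and SET1 fragments appear to be incidental annotation matches. The sequenced record is 4,107 nt, slightly larger than the 4,042 bp catalogue size. The plasmid is used to produce affinity-purifiable NocM, and the associated publication concerns biochemical studies of a cyanobacterial halogenase.
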