Addgene plasmid #240399: pCDFDuet-NHis6NocM-emptyMCS2
Purpose: expresses N-His tagged NocM (acyl carrier protein) from Nodularia sp. 06071
Depositing lab: Emily Balskus. Depositing organization: Harvard University. Publication: Biochemical Studies of a Cyanobacterial Halogenase Support the Involvement of a Dimetal Cofactor. Wang ML, Glasser NR, Nair MA, Krebs C, Martin Bollinger J Jr, Balskus EP. Biochemistry. 2025 May 20;64(10):2173-2180. doi: 10.1021/acs.biochem.4c00720. Epub 2025 Apr 29. PubMed 40300765.
Backbone
  Vector backbone: pCDFDuet
  Total vector size (bp): 4042
  Vector type: Bacterial Expression
Growth in bacteria
  Bacterial resistance: Spectinomycin, 50 μg/mL
  Growth temperature: 37°C
  Growth strain: DH5alpha
  Copy number: High Copy
Gene/Insert
  Gene/Insert name: nocM (alt names: nodcylB; clyB)
  Species: Nodularia sp. 06071
  Insert size (bp): 279
  Mutation: M1 in native sequence not included in insert
  GenBank ID: MW071172
  Promoter: T7
  Tag / fusion protein: His (N terminal on backbone)
  Cloning method: Gibson Cloning
  Sequencing primers: 5′ ACGCAACTTTTTGAAGACAAC
Terms and licenses: Academic/Nonprofit Terms; Industry Terms: Not Available to Industry
How to cite: pCDFDuet-NHis6NocM-emptyMCS2 was a gift from Emily Balskus (Addgene plasmid # 240399 ; http://n2t.net/addgene:240399 ; RRID:Addgene_240399)
